Addgene plasmid #220368: pCAG-2dV-Camui (T305D/T306D)
Purpose: T305D/T306D phosphomimetic mutant of pCAG-2dV-Camui
Depositing lab: Ryohei Yasuda. Depositing organization: Max Planck Florida Institute. Publication: Dendritic, delayed, stochastic CaMKII activation in behavioural time scale plasticity. Jain A, Nakahata Y, Pancani T, Watabe T, Rusina P, South K, Adachi K, Yan L, Simorowski N, Furukawa H, Yasuda R. Nature. 2024 Oct 9. doi: 10.1038/s41586-024-08021-8. PubMed 39385027.
Backbone
  Vector backbone: pCAG
  Backbone size w/o insert (bp): 4758
  Total vector size (bp): 8415
  Vector type: Mammalian Expression
Growth in bacteria
  Bacterial resistance: Ampicillin, 100 μg/mL
  Growth temperature: 37°C
  Growth strain: DH5alpha
  Copy number: High Copy
Gene/Insert
  Gene/Insert name: mVenus(Y145W)-mVenus(Y145W)-rat CaMK2 alpha(T305D/T306D)-mEGFP(A206K) (alt names: 2dV-Camui(T305D/T306D); FRET-based conformation sensor for calcium/calmodulin-dependent protein kinase type II subunit alpha mutant (T305D/T306D))
  Species: R. norvegicus (rat), Synthetic
  Insert size (bp): 3657
  Mutation: changed both Threonine 305 and 306 to aspartic acid
  GenBank ID: NM_012920.1, NP_037052.1
  Entrez Gene: Camk2a (a.k.a. PK2CDD, PKCCD)
  Promoter: CAG
  Tag / fusion protein: mVenus(Y145W)-mVenus(Y145W) (N terminal on insert); mEGFP(A206K) (C terminal on insert)
  Cloning method: Restriction Enzyme; 5′ cloning site NheI (not destroyed); 3′ cloning site XbaI (not destroyed)
  Sequencing primers: 5′ GGTTCGGCTTCTGGCGTGTGACC; 3′ TTTTGGCAGAGGGAAAAAGA
Terms and licenses: Academic/Nonprofit Terms; Industry Terms: Not Available to Industry
Depositor comments: Please visit https://www.biorxiv.org/content/10.1101/2023.08.01.549180v1.full.pdf for bioRxiv preprint.
How to cite: pCAG-2dV-Camui (T305D/T306D) was a gift from Ryohei Yasuda (Addgene plasmid # 220368 ; http://n2t.net/addgene:220368 ; RRID:Addgene_220368)
