[The description below was written by a language model from this plasmid's Addgene catalogue record and pLannotate feature annotations shown in this document.]
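Description:
pCAG-2dV-Camui (T305D/T306D) is an 8.4 kb mammalian expression plasmid built on the pCAG backbone. It is propagated in E. coli as a high-copy plasmid through a ColE1/pUC-type origin and selected with ampicillin via the β-lactamase gene under its own promoter. No mammalian selection marker is annotated. The backbone also carries an SV40 origin with a fragment of the SV40 promoter and an SV40 poly(A) signal, plus residual lac promoter/operator and lacI fragments that are cloning-vector remnants with no evident role in the payload. Two sequencing records, differing by one nucleotide in length and annotated in opposite orientations, show the same set of features.

The expression cassette uses the CAG promoter, made up of the CMV immediate-early enhancer, the chicken β-actin promoter and a chimeric β-actin/β-globin intron, and it ends in a rabbit β-globin polyadenylation signal. This arrangement gives strong constitutive expression in mammalian cells. The roughly 3.7 kb insert, cloned between NheI and XbaI, encodes a single fusion protein: two tandem copies of mVenus(Y145W) at the N terminus, rat CaMKIIα, and monomeric EGFP(A206K) at the C terminus. The automated annotation matches the kinase to the mouse orthologue, but the catalogue gives the species as rat. The fusion is a FRET-based conformation sensor, in which changes in CaMKIIα conformation alter energy transfer between the fluorescent proteins at its two ends.

In this variant, threonines 305 and 306 are both changed to aspartic acid, mimicking phosphorylation at these sites. It serves as a phosphomimetic mutant counterpart to the parental 2dV-Camui sensor, and was deposited with a study of dendritic CaMKII activation in behavioural time scale plasticity.
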