Features (pLannotate 1.2.2; 20 found; start..end, strand, type, name):
      1..589     +  rep_origin     ori: high-copy-number ColE1/pMB1/pBR322/pUC origin of replication
    772..826     +  CDS            lacI (fragment): lac repressor; lacI; The lac repressor binds to the lac operator to inhibit transcription in E. coli. This inhibition can be relieved by adding lactose or isopropyl-β-D-thiogalactopyranoside (IPTG).
    828..962     -  polyA_signal   SV40 poly(A) signal: SV40 polyadenylation signal
    982..1117    -  rep_origin     SV40 ori: SV40 origin of replication
   1141..1163    -  promoter       SV40 promoter (fragment): SV40 enhancer and early promoter
   1170..1209    +  CDS            lacI (fragment): lac repressor; lacI; The lac repressor binds to the lac operator to inhibit transcription in E. coli. This inhibition can be relieved by adding lactose or isopropyl-β-D-thiogalactopyranoside (IPTG).
   1222..1243    +  protein_bind   CAP binding site: CAP binding activates transcription in the presence of cAMP. E. coli catabolite activator protein
   1258..1288    +  promoter       lac promoter: promoter for the E. coli lac operon
   1296..1312    +  protein_bind   lac operator: The lac repressor binds to the lac operator to inhibit transcription in E. coli. This inhibition can be relieved by adding lactose or isopropyl-β-D-thiogalactopyranoside (IPTG). lac repressor encoded by lacI
   1697..1752    -  polyA_signal   β-globin poly(A) signal: rabbit β-globin polyadenylation signal (Gil and Proudfoot, 1987)
   1836..2552    -  CDS            mEGFP: mEGFP is a basic (constitutively fluorescent) green fluorescent protein published in 2002, derived from Aequorea victoria. It has moderate acid sensitivity.
   2577..4010    -  CDS            Camk2a: KCC2A_MOUSE - Experimental evidence at protein level: Swiss-Prot protein existence level 1. [Isoform Alpha KAP]: Has no kinase activity. From Mus musculus (Mouse).
   4032..4748    -  CDS            mVenus: mVenus is a basic (constitutively fluorescent) yellow fluorescent protein published in 2006, derived from Aequorea victoria. It is reported to be a rapidly-maturing monomer with moderate acid sensitivity.
   4773..5489    -  CDS            mVenus: mVenus is a basic (constitutively fluorescent) yellow fluorescent protein published in 2006, derived from Aequorea victoria. It is reported to be a rapidly-maturing monomer with moderate acid sensitivity.
   5512..5568    -  CDS            HBB (fragment): HBB_LEPEU - Experimental evidence at protein level: Swiss-Prot protein existence level 1. Involved in oxygen transport from the lung to the various peripheral tissues. From Lepus europaeus (European hare).
   5566..6586    -  intron         chimeric intron: chimera between introns from chicken β-actin and rabbit β-globin
   6587..6864    -  promoter       chicken β-actin promoter: No description available
   6866..7245    -  enhancer       CMV enhancer: human cytomegalovirus immediate early enhancer
   7280..7384    +  promoter       AmpR promoter: bla
   7385..8245    +  CDS            AmpR: β-lactamase; bla; confers resistance to ampicillin, carbenicillin, and related antibiotics
>Addgene plasmid #220368 | pCAG-2dV-Camui (T305D/T306D) | addgene full sequence | sequence record 469102 | Addgene Long Read Sequencing Result
TTGAGATCCTTTTTTTCTGCGCGTAATCTGCTGCTTGCAAACAAAAAAACCACCGCTACCAGCGGTGGTT
TGTTTGCCGGATCAAGAGCTACCAACTCTTTTTCCGAAGGTAACTGGCTTCAGCAGAGCGCAGATACCAA
ATACTGTTCTTCTAGTGTAGCCGTAGTTAGGCCACCACTTCAAGAACTCTGTAGCACCGCCTACATACCT
CGCTCTGCTAATCCTGTTACCAGTGGCTGCTGCCAGTGGCGATAAGTCGTGTCTTACCGGGTTGGACTCA
AGACGATAGTTACCGGATAAGGCGCAGCGGTCGGGCTGAACGGGGGGTTCGTGCACACAGCCCAGCTTGG
AGCGAACGACCTACACCGAACTGAGATACCTACAGCGTGAGCTATGAGAAAGCGCCACGCTTCCCGAAGG
GAGAAAGGCGGACAGGTATCCGGTAAGCGGCAGGGTCGGAACAGGAGAGCGCACGAGGGAGCTTCCAGGG
GGAAACGCCTGGTATCTTTATAGTCCTGTCGGGTTTCGCCACCTCTGACTTGAGCGTCGATTTTTGTGAT
GCTCGTCAGGGGGGCGGAGCCTATGGAAAAACGCCAGCAACGCGGCCTTTTTACGGTTCCTGGCCTTTTG
CTGGCCTTTTGCTCACATGTTCTTTCCTGCGTTATCCCCTGATTCTGTGGATAACCGTATTACCGCCTTT
GAGTGAGCTGATACCGCTCGCCGCAGCCGAACGACCGAGCGCAGCGAGTCAGTGAGCGAGGAAGCGGAAG
AGCGCCCAATACGCAAACCGCCTCTCCCCGCGCGTTGGCCGATTCATTAATGCAGCGGATCCAGACATGA
TAAGATACATTGATGAGTTTGGACAAACCACAACTAGAATGCAGTGAAAAAAATGCTTTATTTGTGAAAT
TTGTGATGCTATTGCTTTATTTGTAACCATTATAAGCTGCAATAAACAAGTTAGCTTTTTGCAAAAGCCT
AGGCCTCCAAAAAAGCCTCCTCACTACTTCTGGAATAGCTCAGAGGCCGAGGCGGCCTCGGCCTCTGCAT
AAATAAAAAAAATTAGTCAGCCATGGGGCGGAGAATGGGCGGAACTGGGCGGAGTTAGGGGCGGGATGGG
CGGAGTTAGGGGCGGGACTATGGTTGCTGACTAATTGAGATGCGGATCCGCTGGCACGACAGGTTTCCCG
ACTGGAAAGCGGGCAGTGAGCGCAACGCAATTAATGTGAGTTAGCTCACTCATTAGGCACCCCAGGCTTT
ACACTTTATGCTTCCGGCTCGTATGTTGTGTGGAATTGTGAGCGGATAACAATTTCACACAGGAAACAGC
TATGACCATGATTACGCCAAGCTTGGGCTGCAGGTCGAGGGATCTCCATAAGAGAAGAGGGACAGCTATG
ACTGGGAGTAGTCAGGAGAGGAGGAAAAATCTGGCTAGTAAAACATGTAAGGAAAATTTTAGGGATGTTA
AAGAAAAAAATAACACAAAACAAAATATAAAAAAAATCTAACCTCAAGTCAAGGCTTTTCTATGGAATAA
GGAATGGACAGCAGGGGGCTGTTTCATATACTGATGACCTCTTTATAGCCAACCTTTGTTCATGGCAGCC
AGCATATGGGCATATGTTGCCAAACTCTAAACCAAATACTCATTCTGATGTTTTAAATGATTTGCCCTCC
CATATGTCCTTCCGAGTGAGAGACACAAAAAATTCCAACACACTATTGCAATGAAAATAAATTTCCTTTA
TTAGCCAGAAGTCAGATGCTCAAGGGGCTTCATGATGTCCCCATAATTTTTGGCAGAGGGAAAAAGATCC
GTCGACTCTAGACTACTTGTACAGCTCGTCCATGCCGAGAGTGATCCCGGCGGCGGTCACGAACTCCAGC
AGGACCATGTGATCGCGCTTCTCGTTGGGGTCTTTGCTCAGCTTGGACTGGGTGCTCAGGTAGTGGTTGT
CGGGCAGCAGCACGGGGCCGTCGCCGATGGGGGTGTTCTGCTGGTAGTGGTCGGCGAGCTGCACGCTGCC
GTCCTCGATGTTGTGGCGGATCTTGAAGTTCACCTTGATGCCGTTCTTCTGCTTGTCGGCCATGATATAG
ACGTTGTGGCTGTTGTAGTTGTACTCCAGCTTGTGCCCCAGGATGTTGCCGTCCTCCTTGAAGTCGATGC
CCTTCAGCTCGATGCGGTTCACCAGGGTGTCGCCCTCGAACTTCACCTCGGCGCGGGTCTTGTAGTTGCC
GTCGTCCTTGAAGAAGATGGTGCGCTCCTGGACGTAGCCTTCGGGCATGGCGGACTTGAAGAAGTCGTGC
TGCTTCATGTGGTCGGGGTAGCGGCTGAAGCACTGCACGCCGTAGGTCAGGGTGGTCACGAGGGTGGGCC
AGGGCACGGGCAGCTTGCCGGTGGTGCAGATGAACTTCAGGGTCAGCTTGCCGTAGGTGGCATCGCCCTC
GCCCTCGCCGGACACGCTGAACTTGTGGCCGTTTACGTCGCCGTCCAGCTCGACCAGGATGGGCACCACC
CCGGTGAACAGCTCCTCGCCCTTGCTCACCATGGTGGCGACCGGTAGCGCTAGTCCATGGGGCAGGACGG
AGGGCGCCCCAGATCTGTGGAAGTGGACGATCTGCCATTTTCCATCCCTGCGGTGCCAGACACGGGTCTC
CTCTGACTGGGCCGTGCGGGGGATGCCACCCGCATCCAGGTACTGAGTGATGCGGATGTAGGCGATGCAG
GCTGACTCGTCACCCATCAGGTGGATGTGAGGGTTCAGGATGGTGGTGTGCACGGGCTTGCTGTTCCGGG
ACCACAGGTTTTCAAAATAGAATCGATGAAAGTCCAGGCCCTCGACCAGGTTCCCCAGGGCCTCCGGTTC
AAAGGCTGTCATTCCAGGGTCGCACATCTTCGTGTAGGATTCAAAGTCTCCATTGCTTATGGCTTCGATC
AGCTGCTCTGTCACTTTGATAATTTCCTGTTTGCGCACTTTGGTGTCTTCATCCTCGATGGTGGTGTTGG
TGCTCTCAGAGGATTCCTTCACGCCATCATTCTTCTTGTTTCCTCCACTCTTCCCTCCGGAGAAGTTCCT
GGTGGCCAGCATATCGTCGAGGATGGCTCCCTTCAGTTTCCTCCTGGCATTGAACTTCTTCAGGCAGTCC
ACGGTCTCCTGTCTGTGCATGCAGGAGGCCACAGTGGAGCGGTGCGAGATCCAGGGGTGCTTGAGAGCCT
CAGCGGCCGTGATGCGTTTGGACGGGTTGATGGTCAGCATCTTATTGATCAGATCCTTGGCTTCCGGGGT
GACGGTGTCCCATTCTGGTGATGGGAAATCGTAGGCACCAGCTTTGATCTGCTGGTACAGGCGGTGCTGG
TCCTCATCCCAGAATGGGGGATACCCAACCAGCAAGATATACAGGATGACGCCACAGGCCCACAGGTCCA
CAGGCTTCCCGTATGGGTCCTTCCGCAGCACTTCTGGGGAGAGGTATCCAGGTGTCCCTGCGAACCCAAA
CCATGCCTGCTGCTCTCCCTCAACCTCTATGGCCAGGCCAAAGTCTGCCAGCTTCACCGCAGCACCCTTG
AGCTTCGAAGCCAGCAACAGATTCTCAGGCTTCAGGTCGCGATGCACCACCCCCATCTGGTGACAGTGTA
GCACAGCCTCCAGGATCTGCTGGATACAGTGGCTGGCATCAGCCTCACTGTAATACTCCCGGGCCACAAT
GTCTTCGAACAGCTCCCCACCAGTGACCAGATCGAAGATAAGGTAGTGGTGCCCCTCCTCGGAGATGCTG
TCATGGAGTCGGACGATATTGGGGTGCTTCAACAAGCGGCAGATGCGGGCCTCGCGTTCCAACTTCTGGT
GATCTCTGGCTGAGAGCTTCTTGGTGTTGATAATCTTGGCAGCATACTCCTGGCCAGCCAGCACCTTCAC
ACACCTGCGCACCACGGAGAAGGCTCCCTTTCCCAGTTCCTCGAAGAGCTGGTACTCTTCCGTGAATCGG
GTGCAGGTGATGGTAGCCATAGCTCGAGATCTGAGACCAGACTTGTACAGCTCGTCCATGCCGAGAGTGA
TCCCGGCGGCGGTCACGAACTCCAGCAGGACCATGTGATCGCGCTTCTCGTTGGGGTCTTTGCTCAGCTT
GGACTGGTAGCTCAGGTAGTGGTTGTCGGGCAGCAGCACGGGGCCGTCGCCGATGGGGGTGTTCTGCTGG
TAGTGGTCGGCGAGCTGCACGCCGCCGTCCTCGATGTTGTGGCGGATCTTGAAGTTGGCCTTGATGCCGT
TCTTCTGCTTGTCGGCGGTGATATAGACGTTGTGGCTGTTCCAGTTGTACTCCAGCTTGTGCCCCAGGAT
GTTGCCGTCCTCCTTGAAGTCGATGCCCTTCAGCTCGATGCGGTTCACCAGGGTGTCGCCCTCGAACTTC
ACCTCGGCGCGGGTCTTGTAGTTGCCGTCGTCCTTGAAGAAGATGGTGCGCTCCTGGACGTAGCCTTCGG
GCATGGCGGACTTGAAGAAGTCGTGCTGCTTCATGTGGTCGGGGTAGCGGGCGAAGCACTGCAGGCCGTA
GCCCAGGGTGGTCACGAGGGTGGGCCAGGGCACGGGCAGCTTGCCGGTGGTGCAGATCAGCTTCAGGGTC
AGCTTGCCGTAGGTGGCATCGCCCTCGCCCTCGCCGGACACGCTGAACTTGTGGCCGTTTACGTCGCCGT
CCAGCTCGACCAGGATGGGCACCACCCCGGTGAACAGCTCCTCGCCCTTGCTCACCATGGTGGCGACCTG
TAGCGCTCCGGACTTGTACAGCTCGTCCATGCCGAGAGTGATCCCGGCGGCGGTCACGAACTCCAGCAGG
ACCATGTGATCGCGCTTCTCGTTGGGGTCTTTGCTCAGCTTGGACTGGTAGCTCAGGTAGTGGTTGTCGG
GCAGCAGCACGGGGCCGTCGCCGATGGGGGTGTTCTGCTGGTAGTGGTCGGCGAGCTGCACGCCGCCGTC
CTCGATGTTGTGGCGGATCTTGAAGTTGGCCTTGATGCCGTTCTTCTGCTTGTCGGCGGTGATATAGACG
TTGTGGCTGTTCCAGTTGTACTCCAGCTTGTGCCCCAGGATGTTGCCGTCCTCCTTGAAGTCGATGCCCT
TCAGCTCGATGCGGTTCACCAGGGTGTCGCCCTCGAACTTCACCTCGGCGCGGGTCTTGTAGTTGCCGTC
GTCCTTGAAGAAGATGGTGCGCTCCTGGACGTAGCCTTCGGGCATGGCGGACTTGAAGAAGTCGTGCTGC
TTCATGTGGTCGGGGTAGCGGGCGAAGCACTGCAGGCCGTAGCCCAGGGTGGTCACGAGGGTGGGCCAGG
GCACGGGCAGCTTGCCGGTGGTGCAGATCAGCTTCAGGGTCAGCTTGCCGTAGGTGGCATCGCCCTCGCC
CTCGCCGGACACGCTGAACTTGTGGCCGTTTACGTCGCCGTCCAGCTCGACCAGGATGGGCACCACCCCG
GTGAACAGCTCCTCGCCCTTGCTCACCATGGTGGCGACCGGTAGCGCTAGCGAATTCTTTGCCAAAATGA
TGAGACAGCACAATAACCAGCACGTTGCCCAGGAGCTGTAGGAAAAAGAAGAAGGCATGAACATGGTTAG
CAGAGGCTCTAGCTAGAGCCGCCGGTCACACGCCAGAAGCCGAACCCCGCCCTGCCCCGTCCCCCCCGAA
GGCAGCCGTCCCCCCGCGGACAGCCCCGAGGCTGGAGAGGGAGAAGGGGACGGCGGCGCGGCGACGCACG
AAGGCCCTCCCCGCCCATTTCCTTCCTGCCGGCGCCGCACCGCTTCGCCCCGCGCCCGCTAGAGGGGGTG
CGGCGGCGCCTCCCAGATTTCGGCTCCGCACAGATTTGGGACAAAGGAAGTCCCTGCGCCCTCTCGCACG
ATTACCATAAAAGGCAATGGCTGCGGCTCGCCGCGCCTCGACAGCCGCCGGCGCTCCGGGGGCCGCCGCG
CCCCTCCCCCGAGCCCTCCCCGGCCCGAGGCGGCCCCGCCCCGCCCGGCACCCCCACCTGCCGCCACCCC
CCGCCCGGCACGGCGAGCCCCGCGCCACGCCCCGTACGGAGCCCCGCACCCGAAGCCGGGCCGTGCTCAG
CAACTCGGGGAGGGGGGTGCAGGGGGGGTTGCAGCCCGACCGACGCGCCCACACCCCCTGCTCACCCCCC
CACGCACACACCCCGCACGCAGCCTTTGTTCCCCTCGCAGCCCCCCCCGCACCGCGGGGCACCGCCCCCG
GCCGCGCTCCCCTCGCGCACACTGCGGAGCGCACAAAGCCCCGCGCCGCGCCCGCAGCGCTCACAGCCGC
CGGGCAGCGCGGAGCCGCACGCGGCGCTCCCCACGCACACACACACGCACGCACCCCCCGAGCCGCTCCC
CCCGCACAAAGGGCCCTCCCGGAGCCCCTCAAGGCTTTCACGCAGCCACAGAAAAGAAACAAGCCGTCAT
TAAACCAAGCGCTAATTACAGCCCGGAGGAGAAGGGCCGTCCCGCCCGCTCACCTGTGGGAGTAACGCGG
TCAGTCAGAGCCGGGGCGGGCGGCGCGAGGCGGCGGCGGAGCGGGGCACGGGGCGAAGGCAGCGCGCAGC
GACTCCCGCCCGCCGCGCGCTTCGCTTTTTATAGGGCCGCCGCCGCCGCCGCCTCGCCATAAAAGGAAAC
TTTCGGAGCGCGCCGCTCTGATTGGCTGCCGCCGCACCTCTCCGCCTCGCCCCGCCCCGCCCCTCGCCCC
GCCCCGCCCCGCCTGGCGCGCGCCCCCCCCCCCCCCCCGCCCCCATCGCTGCACAAAATAATTAAAAAAT
AAATAAATACAAAATTGGGGGTGGGGAGGGGGGGGAGATGGGGAGAGTGAAGCAGAACGTGGGGCTCACC
TCGACCATGGTAATAGCGATGACTAATACGTAGATGTACTGCCAAGTAGGAAAGTCCCATAAGGTCATGT
ACTGGGCATAATGCCAGGCGGGCCATTTACCGTCATTGACGTCAATAGGGGGCGTACTTGGCATATGATA
CACTTGATGTACTGCCAAGTGGGCAGTTTACCGTAAATACTCCACCCATTGACGTCAATGGAAAGTCCCT
ATTGGCGTTACTATGGGAACATACGTCATTATTGACGTCAATGGGCGGGGGTCGTTGGGCGGTCAGCCAG
GCGGGCCATTTACCGTAAGTTATGTAACGCGGAACTCCATATATGGGCTATGAACTAATGACCCCGTAAT
TGATTACTATTAATAACTAGTCAATAATCAATGTCGATCGACCCAGGTGGCACTTTTCGGGGAAATGTGC
GCGGAACCCCTATTTGTTTATTTTTCTAAATACATTCAAATATGTATCCGCTCATGAGACAATAACCCTG
ATAAATGCTTCAATAATATTGAAAAAGGAAGAGTATGAGTATTCAACATTTCCGTGTCGCCCTTATTCCC
TTTTTTGCGGCATTTTGCCTTCCTGTTTTTGCTCACCCAGAAACGCTGGTGAAAGTAAAAGATGCTGAAG
ATCAGTTGGGTGCACGAGTGGGTTACATCGAACTGGATCTCAACAGCGGTAAGATCCTTGAGAGTTTTCG
CCCCGAAGAACGTTTTCCAATGATGAGCACTTTTAAAGTTCTGCTATGTGGCGCGGTATTATCCCGTATT
GACGCCGGGCAAGAGCAACTCGGTCGCCGCATACACTATTCTCAGAATGACTTGGTTGAGTACTCACCAG
TCACAGAAAAGCATCTTACGGATGGCATGACAGTAAGAGAATTATGCAGTGCTGCCATAACCATGAGTGA
TAACACTGCGGCCAACTTACTTCTGACAACGATCGGAGGACCGAAGGAGCTAACCGCTTTTTTGCACAAC
ATGGGGGATCATGTAACTCGCCTTGATCGTTGGGAACCGGAGCTGAATGAAGCCATACCAAACGACGAGC
GTGACACCACGATGCCTGTAGCAATGGCAACAACGTTGCGCAAACTATTAACTGGCGAACTACTTACTCT
AGCTTCCCGGCAACAATTAATAGACTGGATGGAGGCGGATAAAGTTGCAGGACCACTTCTGCGCTCGGCC
CTTCCGGCTGGCTGGTTTATTGCTGATAAATCTGGAGCCGGTGAGCGTGGGTCTCGCGGTATCATTGCAG
CACTGGGGCCAGATGGTAAGCCCTCCCGTATCGTAGTTATCTACACGACGGGGAGTCAGGCAACTATGGA
TGAACGAAATAGACAGATCGCTGAGATAGGTGCCTCACTGATTAAGCATTGGTAACTGTCAGACCAAGTT
TACTCATATATACTTTAGATTGATTTAAAACTTCATTTTTAATTTAAAAGGATCTAGGTGAAGATCCTTT
TTGATAATCTCATGACCAAAATCCCTTAACGTGAGTTTTCGTTCCACTGAGCGTCAGACCCCGTAGAAAA
GATCAAAGGATCTTC
