Features (pLannotate 1.2.2; 20 found; start..end, strand, type, name):
      9..388     +  enhancer       CMV enhancer: human cytomegalovirus immediate early enhancer
    390..668     +  promoter       chicken β-actin promoter: No description available
    669..1689    +  intron         chimeric intron: chimera between introns from chicken β-actin and rabbit β-globin
   1687..1743    +  CDS            HBB (fragment): HBB_LEPEU - Experimental evidence at protein level: Swiss-Prot protein existence level 1. Involved in oxygen transport from the lung to the various peripheral tissues. From Lepus europaeus (European hare).
   1766..2482    +  CDS            mVenus: mVenus is a basic (constitutively fluorescent) yellow fluorescent protein published in 2006, derived from Aequorea victoria. It is reported to be a rapidly-maturing monomer with moderate acid sensitivity.
   2507..3223    +  CDS            mVenus: mVenus is a basic (constitutively fluorescent) yellow fluorescent protein published in 2006, derived from Aequorea victoria. It is reported to be a rapidly-maturing monomer with moderate acid sensitivity.
   3245..4678    +  CDS            Camk2a: KCC2A_MOUSE - Experimental evidence at protein level: Swiss-Prot protein existence level 1. [Isoform Alpha KAP]: Has no kinase activity. From Mus musculus (Mouse).
   4703..5419    +  CDS            mEGFP: mEGFP is a basic (constitutively fluorescent) green fluorescent protein published in 2002, derived from Aequorea victoria. It has moderate acid sensitivity.
   5503..5558    +  polyA_signal   β-globin poly(A) signal: rabbit β-globin polyadenylation signal (Gil and Proudfoot, 1987)
   5943..5959    -  protein_bind   lac operator: The lac repressor binds to the lac operator to inhibit transcription in E. coli. This inhibition can be relieved by adding lactose or isopropyl-β-D-thiogalactopyranoside (IPTG). lac repressor encoded by lacI
   5967..5997    -  promoter       lac promoter: promoter for the E. coli lac operon
   6012..6033    -  protein_bind   CAP binding site: CAP binding activates transcription in the presence of cAMP. E. coli catabolite activator protein
   6046..6085    -  CDS            lacI (fragment): lac repressor; lacI; The lac repressor binds to the lac operator to inhibit transcription in E. coli. This inhibition can be relieved by adding lactose or isopropyl-β-D-thiogalactopyranoside (IPTG).
   6092..6114    +  promoter       SV40 promoter (fragment): SV40 enhancer and early promoter
   6138..6273    +  rep_origin     SV40 ori: SV40 origin of replication
   6293..6427    +  polyA_signal   SV40 poly(A) signal: SV40 polyadenylation signal
   6429..6483    -  CDS            lacI (fragment): lac repressor; lacI; The lac repressor binds to the lac operator to inhibit transcription in E. coli. This inhibition can be relieved by adding lactose or isopropyl-β-D-thiogalactopyranoside (IPTG).
   6666..7254    -  rep_origin     ori: high-copy-number ColE1/pMB1/pBR322/pUC origin of replication
   7425..8285    -  CDS            AmpR: β-lactamase; bla; confers resistance to ampicillin, carbenicillin, and related antibiotics
   8286..8390    -  promoter       AmpR promoter: bla
>Addgene plasmid #220368 | pCAG-2dV-Camui (T305D/T306D) Sequencing Result | analyzer sequence | sequence record 434508
GGTCGATCGACATTGATTATTGACTAGTTATTAATAGTAATCAATTACGGGGTCATTAGTTCATAGCCCA
TATATGGAGTTCCGCGTTACATAACTTACGGTAAATGGCCCGCCTGGCTGACCGCCCAACGACCCCCGCC
CATTGACGTCAATAATGACGTATGTTCCCATAGTAACGCCAATAGGGACTTTCCATTGACGTCAATGGGT
GGAGTATTTACGGTAAACTGCCCACTTGGCAGTACATCAAGTGTATCATATGCCAAGTACGCCCCCTATT
GACGTCAATGACGGTAAATGGCCCGCCTGGCATTATGCCCAGTACATGACCTTATGGGACTTTCCTACTT
GGCAGTACATCTACGTATTAGTCATCGCTATTACCATGGTCGAGGTGAGCCCCACGTTCTGCTTCACTCT
CCCCATCTCCCCCCCCTCCCCACCCCCAATTTTGTATTTATTTATTTTTTAATTATTTTGTGCAGCGATG
GGGGCGGGGGGGGGGGGGGGGGCGCGCGCCGGGGGGGGSGGGGSGGGGSGRGGGGSGGGGSGGGGCGAGG
CGGAGAGGTGCGGCGGCAGCCAATCAGAGCGGCGCGCTCCGAAAGTTTCCTTTTATGGCGAGGCGGCGGC
GGCGGCGGCCCTATAAAAAGCGAAGCGCGCGGCGGGCGGGAGTCGCTGCGCGCTGCCTTCGCCCCGTGCC
CCGCTCCGCCGCCGCCTCGCGCCGCCCGCCCCGGCTCTGACTGACCGCGTTACTCCCACAGGTGAGCGGG
CGGGACGGCCCTTCTCCTCCGGGCTGTAATTAGCGCTTGGTTTAATGACGGCTTGTTTCTTTTCTGTGGC
TGCGTGAAAGCCTTGAGGGGCTCCGGGAGGGCCCTTTGTGCGGGGGGAGCGGCTCGGGGGGTGCGTGCGT
GTGTGTGTGCGTGGGGAGCGCCGCGTGCGGCTCCGCGCTGCCCGGCGGCTGTGAGCGCTGCGGGCGCGGC
GCGGGGCTTTGTGCGCTCCGCAGTGTGCGCGAGGGGAGCGCGGCCGGGGGCGGTGCCCCGCGGTGCGGGG
GGGGCTGCGAGGGGAACAAAGGCTGCGTGCGGGGTGTGTGCGTGGGGGGGTGAGCAGGGGGTGTGGGCGC
GTCGGTCGGGCTGCAACCCCCCCTGCACCCCCCTCCCCGAGTTGCTGAGCACGGCCCGGCTTCGGGTGCG
GGGCTCCGTACGGGGCGTGGCGCGGGGCTCGCCGTGCCGGGCGGGGGGTGGCGGCAGGTGGGGGTGCCGG
GCGGGGCGGGGCCGCCTCGGGCCGGGGRGGGCTCGGGGGAGGGGCGCGGCGGCCCCCGGAGCGCCGGCGG
CTGTCGAGGCGCGGCGAGCCGCAGCCATTGCCTTTTATGGTAATCGTGCGAGAGGGCGCAGGGACTTCCT
TTGTCCCAAATCTGTGCGGAGCCGAAATCTGGGAGGCGCCGCCGCACCCCCTCTAGCGGGCGCGGGGCGA
AGCGGTGCGGCGCCGGCAGGAAGGAAATGGGCGGGGAGGGCCTTCGTGCGTCGCCGCGCCGCCGTCCCCT
TCTCCCTCTCCAGCCTCGGGGCTGTCCGCGGGGGGACGGCTGCCTTCGGGGGGGACGGGGCAGGGCGGGG
TTCGGCTTCTGGCGTGTGACCGGCGGCTCTAGCTAGAGCCTCTGCTAACCATGTTCATGCCTTCTTCTTT
TTCCTACAGCTCCTGGGCAACGTGCTGGTTATTGTGCTGTCTCATCATTTTGGCAAAGAATTCGCTAGCG
CTACCGGTCGCCACCATGGTGAGCAAGGGCGAGGAGCTGTTCACCGGGGTGGTGCCCATCCTGGTCGAGC
TGGACGGCGACGTAAACGGCCACAAGTTCAGCGTGTCCGGCGAGGGCGAGGGCGATGCCACCTACGGCAA
GCTGACCCTGAAGCTGATCTGCACCACCGGCAAGCTGCCCGTGCCCTGGCCCACCCTCGTGACCACCCTG
GGCTACGGCCTGCAGTGCTTCGCCCGCTACCCCGACCACATGAAGCAGCACGACTTCTTCAAGTCCGCCA
TGCCCGAAGGCTACGTCCAGGAGCGCACCATCTTCTTCAAGGACGACGGCAACTACAAGACCCGCGCCGA
GGTGAAGTTCGAGGGCGACACCCTGGTGAACCGCATCGAGCTGAAGGGCATCGACTTCAAGGAGGACGGC
AACATCCTGGGGCACAAGCTGGAGTACAACTGGAACAGCCACAACGTCTATATCACCGCCGACAAGCAGA
AGAACGGCATCAAGGCCAACTTCAAGATCCGCCACAACATCGAGGACGGCGGCGTGCAGCTCGCCGACCA
CTACCAGCAGAACACCCCCATCGGCGACGGCCCCGTGCTGCTGCCCGACAACCACTACCTGAGCTACCAG
TCCAAGCTGAGCAAAGACCCCAACGAGAAGCGCGATCACATGGTCCTGCTGGAGTTCGTGACCGCCGCCG
GGATCACTCTCGGCATGGACGAGCTGTACAAGTCCGGAGCGCTACAGGTCGCCACCATGGTGAGCAAGGG
CGAGGAGCTGTTCACCGGGGTGGTGCCCATCCTGGTCGAGCTGGACGGCGACGTAAACGGCCACAAGTTC
AGCGTGTCCGGCGAGGGCGAGGGCGATGCCACCTACGGCAAGCTGACCCTGAAGCTGATCTGCACCACCG
GCAAGCTGCCCGTGCCCTGGCCCACCCTCGTGACCACCCTGGGCTACGGCCTGCAGTGCTTCGCCCGCTA
CCCCGACCACATGAAGCAGCACGACTTCTTCAAGTCCGCCATGCCCGAAGGCTACGTCCAGGAGCGCACC
ATCTTCTTCAAGGACGACGGCAACTACAAGACCCGCGCCGAGGTGAAGTTCGAGGGCGACACCCTGGTGA
ACCGCATCGAGCTGAAGGGCATCGACTTCAAGGAGGACGGCAACATCCTGGGGCACAAGCTGGAGTACAA
CTGGAACAGCCACAACGTCTATATCACCGCCGACAAGCAGAAGAACGGCATCAAGGCCAACTTCAAGATC
CGCCACAACATCGAGGACGGCGGCGTGCAGCTCGCCGACCACTACCAGCAGAACACCCCCATCGGCGACG
GCCCCGTGCTGCTGCCCGACAACCACTACCTGAGCTACCAGTCCAAGCTGAGCAAAGACCCCAACGAGAA
GCGCGATCACATGGTCCTGCTGGAGTTCGTGACCGCCGCCGGGATCACTCTCGGCATGGACGAGCTGTAC
AAGTCTGGTCTCAGATCTCGAGCTATGGCTACCATCACCTGCACCCGATTCACGGAAGAGTACCAGCTCT
TCGAGGAACTGGGAAAGGGAGCCTTCTCCGTGGTGCGCAGGTGTGTGAAGGTGCTGGCTGGCCAGGAGTA
TGCTGCCAAGATTATCAACACCAAGAAGCTCTCAGCCAGAGATCACCAGAAGTTGGAACGCGAGGCCCGC
ATCTGCCGCTTGTTGAAGCACCCCAATATCGTCCGACTCCATGACAGCATCTCCGAGGAGGGGCACCACT
ACCTTATCTTCGATCTGGTCACTGGTGGGGAGCTGTTCGAAGACATTGTGGCCCGGGAGTATTACAGTGA
GGCTGATGCCAGCCACTGTATCCAGCAGATCCTGGAGGCTGTGCTACACTGTCACCAGATGGGGGTGGTG
CATCGCGACCTGAAGCCTGAGAATCTGTTGCTGGCTTCGAAGCTCAAGGGTGCTGCGGTGAAGCTGGCAG
ACTTTGGCCTGGCCATAGAGGTTGAGGGAGAGCAGCAGGCATGGTTTGGGTTCGCAGGGACACCTGGATA
CCTCTCCCCAGAAGTGCTGCGGAAGGACCCATACGGGAAGCCTGTGGACCTGTGGGCCTGTGGCGTCATC
CTGTATATCTTGCTGGTTGGGTATCCCCCATTCTGGGATGAGGACCAGCACCGCCTGTACCAGCAGATCA
AAGCTGGTGCCTACGATTTCCCATCACCAGAATGGGACACCGTCACCCCGGAAGCCAAGGATCTGATCAA
TAAGATGCTGACCATCAACCCGTCCAAACGCATCACGGCCGCTGAGGCTCTCAAGCACCCCTGGATCTCG
CACCGCTCCACTGTGGCCTCCTGCATGCACAGACAGGAGACCGTGGACTGCCTGAAGAAGTTCAATGCCA
GGAGGAAACTGAAGGGAGCCATCCTCGACGATATGCTGGCCACCAGGAACTTCTCCGGAGGGAAGAGTGG
AGGAAACAAGAAGAATGATGGCGTGAAGGAATCCTCTGAGAGCACCAACACCACCATCGAGGATGAAGAC
ACCAAAGTGCGCAAACAGGAAATTATCAAAGTGACAGAGCAGCTGATCGAAGCCATAAGCAATGGAGACT
TTGAATCCTACACGAAGATGTGCGACCCTGGAATGACAGCCTTTGAACCGGAGGCCCTGGGGAACCTGGT
CGAGGGCCTGGACTTTCATCGATTCTATTTTGAAAACCTGTGGTCCCGGAACAGCAAGCCCGTGCACACC
ACCATCCTGAACCCTCACATCCACCTGATGGGTGACGAGTCAGCCTGCATCGCCTACATCCGCATCACTC
AGTACCTGGATGCGGGTGGCATCCCCCGCACGGCCCAGTCAGAGGAGACCCGTGTCTGGCACCGCAGGGA
TGGAAAATGGCAGATCGTCCACTTCCACAGATCTGGGGCGCCCTCCGTCCTGCCCCATGGACTAGCGCTA
CCGGTCGCCACCATGGTGAGCAAGGGCGAGGAGCTGTTCACCGGGGTGGTGCCCATCCTGGTCGAGCTGG
ACGGCGACGTAAACGGCCACAAGTTCAGCGTGTCCGGCGAGGGCGAGGGCGATGCCACCTACGGCAAGCT
GACCCTGAAGTTCATCTGCACCACCGGCAAGCTGCCCGTGCCCTGGCCCACCCTCGTGACCACCCTGACC
TACGGCGTGCAGTGCTTCAGCCGCTACCCCGACCACATGAAGCAGCACGACTTCTTCAAGTCCGCCATGC
CCGAAGGCTACGTCCAGGAGCGCACCATCTTCTTCAAGGACGACGGCAACTACAAGACCCGCGCCGAGGT
GAAGTTCGAGGGCGACACCCTGGTGAACCGCATCGAGCTGAAGGGCATCGACTTCAAGGAGGACGGCAAC
ATCCTGGGGCACAAGCTGGAGTACAACTACAACAGCCACAACGTCTATATCATGGCCGACAAGCAGAAGA
ACGGCATCAAGGTGAACTTCAAGATCCGCCACAACATCGAGGACGGCAGCGTGCAGCTCGCCGACCACTA
CCAGCAGAACACCCCCATCGGCGACGGCCCCGTGCTGCTGCCCGACAACCACTACCTGAGCACCCAGTCC
AAGCTGAGCAAAGACCCCAACGAGAAGCGCGATCACATGGTCCTGCTGGAGTTCGTGACCGCCGCCGGGA
TCACTCTCGGCATGGACGAGCTGTACAAGTAGTCTAGAGTCGACGGATCTTTTTCCCTCTGCCAAAAATT
ATGGGGACATCATGAAGCCCCTTGAGCATCTGACTTCTGGCTAATAAAGGAAATTTATTTTCATTGCAAT
AGTGTGTTGGAATTTTTTGTGTCTCTCACTCGGAAGGACATATGGGAGGGCAAATCATTTAAAACATCAG
AATGAGTATTTGGTTTAGAGTTTGGCAACATATGCCCATATGCTGGCTGCCATGAACAAAGGTTGGCTAT
AAAGAGGTCATCAGTATATGAAACAGCCCCCTGCTGTCCATTCCTTATTCCATAGAAAAGCCTTGACTTG
AGGTTAGATTTTTTTTATATTTTGTTTTGTGTTATTTTTTTCTTTAACATCCCTAAAATTTTCCTTACAT
GTTTTACTAGCCAGATTTTTCCTCCTCTCCTGACTACTCCCAGTCATAGCTGTCCCTCTTCTCTTATGGA
GATCCCTCGACCTGCAGCCCAAGCTTGGCGTAATCATGGTCATAGCTGTTTCCTGTGTGAAATTGTTATC
CGCTCACAATTCCACACAACATACGAGCCGGAAGCATAAAGTGTAAAGCCTGGGGTGCCTAATGAGTGAG
CTAACTCACATTAATTGCGTTGCGCTCACTGCCCGCTTTCCAGTCGGGAAACCTGTCGTGCCAGCGGATC
CGCATCTCAATTAGTCAGCAACCATAGTCCCGCCCCTAACTCCGCCCATCCCGCCCCTAACTCCGCCCAG
TTCCGCCCATTCTCCGCCCCATGGCTGACTAATTTTTTTTATTTATGCAGAGGCCGAGGCCGCCTCGGCC
TCTGAGCTATTCCAGAAGTAGTGAGGAGGCTTTTTTGGAGGCCTAGGCTTTTGCAAAAAGCTAACTTGTT
TATTGCAGCTTATAATGGTTACAAATAAAGCAATAGCATCACAAATTTCACAAATAAAGCATTTTTTTCA
CTGCATTCTAGTTGTGGTTTGTCCAAACTCATCAATGTATCTTATCATGTCTGGATCCGCTGCATTAATG
AATCGGCCAACGCGCGGGGAGAGGCGGTTTGCGTATTGGGCGCTCTTCCGCTTCCTCGCTCACTGACTCG
CTGCGCTCGGTCGTTCGGCTGCGGCGAGCGGTATCAGCTCACTCAAAGGCGGTAATACGGTTATCCACAG
AATCAGGGGATAACGCAGGAAAGAACATGTGAGCAAAAGGCCAGCAAAAGGCCAGGAACCGTAAAAAGGC
CGCGTTGCTGGCGTTTTTCCATAGGCTCCGCCCCCCTGACGAGCATCACAAAAATCGACGCTCAAGTCAG
AGGTGGCGAAACCCGACAGGACTATAAAGATACCAGGCGTTTCCCCCTGGAAGCTCCCTCGTGCGCTCTC
CTGTTCCGACCCTGCCGCTTACCGGATACCTGTCCGCCTTTCTCCCTTCGGGAAGCGTGGCGCTTTCTCA
TAGCTCACGCTGTAGGTATCTCAGTTCGGTGTAGGTCGTTCGCTCCAAGCTGGGCTGTGTGCACGAACCC
CCCGTTCAGCCCGACCGCTGCGCCTTATCCGGTAACTATCGTCTTGAGTCCAACCCGGTAAGACACGACT
TATCGCCACTGGCAGCAGCCACTGGTAACAGGATTAGCAGAGCGAGGTATGTAGGCGGTGCTACAGAGTT
CTTGAAGTGGTGGCCTAACTACGGCTACACTAGAAGAACAGTATTTGGTATCTGCGCTCTGCTGAAGCCA
GTTACCTTCGGAAAAAGAGTTGGTAGCTCTTGATCCGGCAAACAAACCACCGCTGGTAGCGGTGGTTTTT
TTGTTTGCAAGCAGCAGATTACGCGCAGAAAAAAAGGATCTCAAGAAGATCCTTTGATCTTTTCTACGGG
GTCTGACGCTCAGTGGAACGAAAACTCACGTTAAGGGATTTTGGTCATGAGATTATCAAAAAGGATCTTC
ACCTAGATCCTTTTAAATTAAAAATGAAGTTTTAAATCAATCTAAAGTATATATGAGTAAACTTGGTCTG
ACAGTTACCAATGCTTAATCAGTGAGGCACCTATCTCAGCGATCTGTCTATTTCGTTCATCCATAGTTGC
CTGACTCCCCGTCGTGTAGATAACTACGATACGGGAGGGCTTACCATCTGGCCCCAGTGCTGCAATGATA
CCGCGAGACCCACGCTCACCGGCTCCAGATTTATCAGCAATAAACCAGCCAGCCGGAAGGGCCGAGCGCA
GAAGTGGTCCTGCAACTTTATCCGCCTCCATCCAGTCTATTAATTGTTGCCGGGAAGCTAGAGTAAGTAG
TTCGCCAGTTAATAGTTTGCGCAACGTTGTTGCCATTGCTACAGGCATCGTGGTGTCACGCTCGTCGTTT
GGTATGGCTTCATTCAGCTCCGGTTCCCAACGATCAAGGCGAGTTACATGATCCCCCATGTTGTGCAAAA
AAGCGGTTAGCTCCTTCGGTCCTCCGATCGTTGTCAGAAGTAAGTTGGCCGCAGTGTTATCACTCATGGT
TATGGCAGCACTGCATAATTCTCTTACTGTCATGCCATCCGTAAGATGCTTTTCTGTGACTGGTGAGTAC
TCAACCAAGTCATTCTGAGAATAGTGTATGCGGCGACCGAGTTGCTCTTGCCCGGCGTCAATACGGGATA
ATACCGCGCCACATAGCAGAACTTTAAAAGTGCTCATCATTGGAAAACGTTCTTCGGGGCGAAAACTCTC
AAGGATCTTACCGCTGTTGAGATCCAGTTCGATGTAACCCACTCGTGCACCCAACTGATCTTCAGCATCT
TTTACTTTCACCAGCGTTTCTGGGTGAGCAAAAACAGGAAGGCAAAATGCCGCAAAAAAGGGAATAAGGG
CGACACGGAAATGTTGAATACTCATACTCTTCCTTTTTCAATATTATTGAAGCATTTATCAGGGTTATTG
TCTCATGAGCGGATACATATTTGAATGTATTTAGAAAAATAAACAAATAGGGGTTCCGCGCACATTTCCC
CGAAAAGTGCCACCTG
